>Addgene plasmid #241480 | pMIHP-16170 AU1.FLAG.V5 | addgene full sequence | sequence record 481819 | Addgene NGS Result
TTTTCCCAGTCACGACGTTGTAAAACGACGGCGCAAGGAATGGTGCATGCAAGGAGATGGCGCCCAACAG
TCCCCCGGCCACGGGGCCTGCCACCATACCCACGCCGAAACAAGCGCTCATGAGCCCGAAGTGGCGAGCC
CGATCTTCCCCATCGGTGATGTCGGCGATATAGGCGCCAGCAACCGCACCTGTGGCGCCGGTGATGCCGG
CCACGATGCGTCCGGCGTAGAGGCGATTAGTCCAATTTGTTAAAGACAGGATATCAGTGGTCCAGGCTCT
AGTTTTGACTCAACAATATCACCAGCTGAAGCCTATAGAGTACGAGCCATAGATAAAATAAAAGATTTTA
TTTAGTCTCCAGAAAAAGGGGGGAATGAAAGACCCCACCTGTAGGTTTGGCAAGCTAGCTTAAGTAACGC
CATTTTGCAAGGCATGGAAAATACATAACTGAGAATAGAGAAGTTCAGATCAAGGTTAGGAACAGAGAGA
CAGCAGAATATGGGCCAAACAGGATATCTGTGGTAAGCAGTTCCTGCCCCGGCTCAGGGCCAAGAACAGA
TGGTCCCCAGATGCGGTCCCGCCCTCAGCAGTTTCTAGAGAACCATCAGATGTTTCCAGGGTGCCCCAAG
GACCTGAAATGACCCTGTGCCTTATTTGAACTAACCAATCAGTTCGCTTCTCGCTTCTGTTCGCGCGCTT
CTGCTCCCCGAGCTCAATAAAAGAGCCCACAACCCCTCACTCGGCGCGCCAGTCCTCCGATAGACTGCGT
CGCCCGGGTACCCGTATTCCCAATAAAGCCTCTTGCTGTTTGCATCCGAATCGTGGACTCGCTGATCCTT
GGGAGGGTCTCCTCAGATTGATTGACTGCCCACCTCGGGGGTCTTTCATTTGGAGGTTCCACCGAGATTT
GGAGACCCCTGCCCAGGGACCACCGACCCCCCCGCCGGGAGGTAAGCTGGCCAGCGGTCGTTTCGTGTCT
GTCTCTGTCTTTGTGCGTGTTTGTGCCGGCATCTAATGTTTGCGCCTGCGTCTGTACTAGTTAGCTAACT
AGCTCTGTATCTGGCGGACCCGTGGTGGAACTGACGAGTTCTGAACACCCGGCCGCAACCCTGGGAGACG
TCCCAGGGACTTTGGGGGCCGTTTTTGTGGCCCGACCTGAGGAAGGGAGTCGATGTGGAATCCGACCCCG
TCAGGATATGTGGTTCTGGTAGGAGACGAGAACCTAAAACAGTTCCCGCCTCCGTCTGAATTTTTGCTTT
CGGTTTGGAACCGAAGCCGCGCGTCTTGTCTGCTGCAGCGCTGCAGCATCGTTCTGTGTTGTCTCTGTCT
GACTGTGTTTCTGTATTTGTCTGAAAATTAGGGCCAGACTGTTACCACTCCCTTAAGTTTGACCTTAGGT
CACTGGAAAGATGTCGAGCGGATCGCTCACAACCAGTCGGTAGATGTCAAGAAGAGACGTTGGGTTACCT
TCTGCTCTGCAGAATGGCCAACCTTTAACGTCGGATGGCCGCGAGACGGCACCTTTAACCGAGACCTCAT
CACCCAGGTTAAGATCAAGGTCTTTTCACCTGGCCCGCATGGACACCCAGACCAGGTCCCCTACATCGTG
ACCTGGGAAGCCTTGGCTTTTGACCCCCCTCCCTGGGTCAAGCCCTTTGTACACCCTAAGCCTCCGCCTC
CTCTTCCTCCATCCGCCCCGTCTCTCCCCCTTGAACCTCCTCGTTCGACCCCGCCTCGATCCTCCCTTTA
TCCAGCCCTCACTCCTTCTCTAGGCGCCGGAATTCCGAACAGTCTTCCGTAATAGAAGACACAAGGCTCG
AGCGGGATCAATTCCGCCCCCCCCCTAACGTTACTGGCCGAAGCCGCTTGGAATAAGGCCGGTGTGCGTT
TGTCTATATGTTATTTTCCACCATATTGCCGTCTTTTGGCAATGTGAGGGCCCGGAAACCTGGCCCTGTC
TTCTTGACGAGCATTCCTAGGGGTCTTTCCCCTCTCGCCAAAGGAATGCAAGGTCTGTTGAATGTCGTGA
AGGAAGCAGTTCCTCTGGAAGCTTCTTGAAGACAAACAACGTCTGTAGCGACCCTTTGCAGGCAGCGGAA
CCCCCCACCTGGCGACAGGTGCCTCTGCGGCCAAAAGCCACGTGTATAAGATACACCTGCAAAGGCGGCA
CAACCCCAGTGCCACGTTGTGAGTTGGATAGTTGTGGAAAGAGTCAAATGGCTCTCCTCAAGCGTATTCA
ACAAGGGGCTGAAGGATGCCCAGAAGGTACCCCATTGTATGGGATCTGATCTGGGGCCTCGGTGCACATG
CTTTACATGTGTTTAGTCGAGGTTAAAAAAACGTCTAGGCCCCCCGAACCACGGGGACGTGGTTTTCCTT
TGAAAAACACGATAATACCATGCCAGAGCCTTCTAAGTCTGCACCAGCCCCTAAGAAGGGATCTAAGAAA
GCCATCTCTAAGGCGCAGAAGAAGGATGGCAAGAAGCGCAAGCGCAGCCGCAAGGAGAGCTATTCGGTGT
ACGTGTACAAGGTGCTGAAGCAAGTGCACCCCGACACCGGCATCTCCTCCAAGGCCATGGGCATCATGAA
CTCGTTCGTGAACGACATCTTCGAGCGCATCGCGAGCGAGGCGTCCCGCCTGGCGCATTACAACAAGCGC
TCGACCATCACGTCCCGGGAGATCCAGACGGCCGTGCGCCTGCTGCTGCCCGGGGAGCTGGCCAAGCACG
CCGTGTCGGAGGGCACTAAGGCCGTCACCAAGTACACCAGCTCCAAGGACCCACCGGTCGCCACCGGATC
CACGGTCGCCACCATGGGCGACACCTATCGGTACATTGGAGGAGGCGGGGGAGGGGACTACAAAGACGAT
GACGACAAGGGAGGAGGCGGGGGAGGGGGCAAACCAATTCCAAACCCACTGCTGGGACTGGATTCCACAG
GCATGCTGATGGTGTAAGCGGCCGCGACTCTAGAGTCGACCTGCAGGCATGCAAGCTTCAGGTAGCCGGC
TAACGTTAACAACCGGTACCTCTAGAACTATAGCTAGCATGCGCAAATTTAAAGCGCTGATATCGATAAA
ATAAAAGATTTTATTTAGTCTCCAGAAAAAGGGGGGAATGAAAGACCCCACCTGTAGGTTTGGCAAGCTA
GCTTAAGTAACGCCATTTTGCAAGGCATGGAAAATACATAACTGAGAATAGAGAAGTTCAGATCAAGGTT
AGGAACAGAGAGACAGCAGAATATGGGCCAAACAGGATATCTGTGGTAAGCAGTTCCTGCCCCGGCTCAG
GGCCAAGAACAGATGGTCCCCAGATGCGGTCCCGCCCTCAGCAGTTTCTAGAGAACCATCAGATGTTTCC
AGGGTGCCCCAAGGACCTGAAATGACCCTGTGCCTTATTTGAACTAACCAATCAGTTCGCTTCTCGCTTC
TGTTCGCGCGCTTCTGCTCCCCGAGCTCAATAAAAGAGCCCACAACCCCTCACTCGGCGCGCCAGTCCTC
CGATAGACTGCGTCGCCCGGGTACCCGTGTATCCAATAAACCCTCTTGCAGTTGCATCCGACTTGTGGTC
TCGCTGTTCCTTGGGAGGGTCTCCTCTGAGTGATTGACTACCCGTCAGCGGGGGTCTTTCATGGGTAACA
GTTTCTTGAAGTTGGAGAACAACATTCTGAGGGTAGGAGTCGAATATTAAGTAATCCTGACTCAATTAGC
CACTGTTTTGAATCCACATACTCCAATACTCCTGAAATAGTTCATTATGGACAGCGCAGAAAGAGCTGGG
GAGAATTGTGAAATTGTTATCCGCTCACAATTCCACACAACATACGAGCCGGAAGCATAAAGTGTAAAGC
CTGGGGTGCCTAATGAGTGAGCTAACTCACATTAATTGCGTTGCGCTCACTGCCCGCTTTCCAGTCGGGA
AACCTGTCGTGCCAGCTGCATTAATGAATCGGCCAACGCGCGGGGAGAGGCGGTTTGCGTATTGGGCGCT
CTTCCGCTTCCTCGCTCACTGACTCGCTGCGCTCGGTCGTTCGGCTGCGGCGAGCGGTATCAGCTCACTC
AAAGGCGGTAATACGGTTATCCACAGAATCAGGGGATAACGCAGGAAAGAACATGTGAGCAAAAGGCCAG
CAAAAGGCCAGGAACCGTAAAAAGGCCGCGTTGCTGGCGTTTTTCCATAGGCTCCGCCCCCCTGACGAGC
ATCACAAAAATCGACGCTCAAGTCAGAGGTGGCGAAACCCGACAGGACTATAAAGATACCAGGCGTTTCC
CCCTGGAAGCTCCCTCGTGCGCTCTCCTGTTCCGACCCTGCCGCTTACCGGATACCTGTCCGCCTTTCTC
CCTTCGGGAAGCGTGGCGCTTTCTCATAGCTCACGCTGTAGGTATCTCAGTTCGGTGTAGGTCGTTCGCT
CCAAGCTGGGCTGTGTGCACGAACCCCCCGTTCAGCCCGACCGCTGCGCCTTATCCGGTAACTATCGTCT
TGAGTCCAACCCGGTAAGACACGACTTATCGCCACTGGCAGCAGCCACTGGTAACAGGATTAGCAGAGCG
AGGTATGTAGGCGGTGCTACAGAGTTCTTGAAGTGGTGGCCTAACTACGGCTACACTAGAAGAACAGTAT
TTGGTATCTGCGCTCTGCTGAAGCCAGTTACCTTCGGAAAAAGAGTTGGTAGCTCTTGATCCGGCAAACA
AACCACCGCTGGTAGCGGTGGTTTTTTTGTTTGCAAGCAGCAGATTACGCGCAGAAAAAAAGGATCTCAA
GAAGATCCTTTGATCTTTTCTACGGGGTCTGACGCTCAGTGGAACGAAAACTCACGTTAAGGGATTTTGG
TCATGAGATTATCAAAAAGGATCTTCACCTAGATCCTTTTAAATTAAAAATGAAGTTTTAAATCAATCTA
AAGTATATATGAGTAAACTTGGTCTGACAGTTACCAATGCTTAATCAGTGAGGCACCTATCTCAGCGATC
TGTCTATTTCGTTCATCCATAGTTGCCTGACTCCCCGTCGTGTAGATAACTACGATACGGGAGGGCTTAC
CATCTGGCCCCAGTGCTGCAATGATACCGCGAGACCCACGCTCACCGGCTCCAGATTTATCAGCAATAAA
CCAGCCAGCCGGAAGGGCCGAGCGCAGAAGTGGTCCTGCAACTTTATCCGCCTCCATCCAGTCTATTAAT
TGTTGCCGGGAAGCTAGAGTAAGTAGTTCGCCAGTTAATAGTTTGCGCAACGTTGTTGCCATTGCTACAG
GCATCGTGGTGTCACGCTCGTCGTTTGGTATGGCTTCATTCAGCTCCGGTTCCCAACGATCAAGGCGAGT
TACATGATCCCCCATGTTGTGCAAAAAAGCGGTTAGCTCCTTCGGTCCTCCGATCGTTGTCAGAAGTAAG
TTGGCCGCAGTGTTATCACTCATGGTTATGGCAGCACTGCATAATTCTCTTACTGTCATGCCATCCGTAA
GATGCTTTTCTGTGACTGGTGAGTACTCAACCAAGTCATTCTGAGAATAGTGTATGCGGCGACCGAGTTG
CTCTTGCCCGGCGTCAATACGGGATAATACCGCGCCACATAGCAGAACTTTAAAAGTGCTCATCATTGGA
AAACGTTCTTCGGGGCGAAAACTCTCAAGGATCTTACCGCTGTTGAGATCCAGTTCGATGTAACCCACTC
GTGCACCCAACTGATCTTCAGCATCTTTTACTTTCACCAGCGTTTCTGGGTGAGCAAAAACAGGAAGGCA
AAATGCCGCAAAAAAGGGAATAAGGGCGACACGGAAATGTTGAATACTCATACTCTTCCTTTTTCAATAT
TATTGAAGCATTTATCAGGGTTATTGTCTCATGAGCGGATACATATTTGAATGTATTTAGAAAAATAAAC
AAATAGGGGTTCCGCGCACATTTCCCCGAAAAGTGCCACCTGACGTCTAAGAAACCATTATTATCATGAC
ATTAACCTATAAAAATAGGCGTATCACGAGGCCCTTTCGTCTCGCGCGTTTCGGTGATGACGGTGAAAAC
CTCTGACACATGCAGCTCCCGGAGACGGTCACAGCTTGTCTGTAAGCGGATGCCGGGAGCAGACAAGCCC
GTCAGGGCGCGTCAGCGGGTGTTGGCGGGTGTCGGGGCTGGCTTAACTATGCGGCATCAGAGCAGATTGT
ACTGAGAGTGCACCATATGCGGTGTGAAATACCGCACAGATGCGTAAGGAGAAAATACCGCATCAGGCGC
CATTCGCCATTCAGGCTGCGCAACTGTTGGGAAGGGCGATCGGTGCGGGCCTCTTCGCTATTACGCCAGC
TGGCGAAAGGGGGATGTGCTGCAAGGCGATTAAGTTGGGTAACGCCAGGG
Features (pLannotate 1.2.2; 20 found; start..end, strand, type, name):
     32..233     -  CDS            TcR (fragment): tetracycline efflux protein; tet; confers resistance to tetracycline
    234..332     +  CDS            env (fragment): murine leukemia virus gPr80 envelope polyprotein precursor; env; proteolytically cleaved into gp70SU and p15TM subunits
    374..890     +  LTR            5' LTR: 5' long terminal repeat from murine embryonic stem cell virus
    954..1295    +  misc_feature   MESV Ψ: packaging signal of murine embryonic stem cell virus
   1362..1778    +  CDS            gag (truncated): truncated Moloney murine leukemia virus (MMLV) gag gene lacking the start codon
   1837..2397    +  misc_feature   IRES: internal ribosome entry site (IRES) of the encephalomyocarditis virus (EMCV)
   2400..2777    +  CDS            H2bc3: H2B1B_MOUSE - Also known as Hist1h2bb Experimental evidence at protein level: Swiss-Prot protein existence level 1. Core component of nucleosome. Nucleosomes wrap and compact DNA into chromatin, limiting DNA accessibility to the cellular machineries which require DNA as a template. Histones thereby play a central role in transcription regulation, DNA repair, DNA replication and chromosomal stability. DNA accessibility is regulated via a complex set of post-translational modifications of histones, also called histone code, and nucleosome remodeling. From Mus musculus (Mouse).
   2855..2875    +  CDS            3xFLAG (fragment): three tandem FLAG® epitope tags
   2968..2998    +  misc_feature   MCS (fragment): pUC18/19 multiple cloning site
   3118..3632    +  LTR            3' LTR: 3' long terminal repeat from murine embryonic stem cell virus
   3794..3810    -  protein_bind   lac operator: The lac repressor binds to the lac operator to inhibit transcription in E. coli. This inhibition can be relieved by adding lactose or isopropyl-β-D-thiogalactopyranoside (IPTG). lac repressor encoded by lacI
   3818..3848    -  promoter       lac promoter: promoter for the E. coli lac operon
   3863..3884    -  protein_bind   CAP binding site: CAP binding activates transcription in the presence of cAMP. E. coli catabolite activator protein
   3897..3989    -  CDS            lacI (fragment): lac repressor; lacI; The lac repressor binds to the lac operator to inhibit transcription in E. coli. This inhibition can be relieved by adding lactose or isopropyl-β-D-thiogalactopyranoside (IPTG).
   4172..4760    -  rep_origin     ori: high-copy-number ColE1/pMB1/pBR322/pUC origin of replication
   4931..5791    -  CDS            AmpR: β-lactamase; bla; confers resistance to ampicillin, carbenicillin, and related antibiotics
   5792..5896    -  promoter       AmpR promoter: bla
   5991..6026    +  CDS            rop (fragment): Rop protein, which maintains plasmids at low copy number; rop
   6128..6227    +  misc_feature   bom (fragment): basis of mobility region from pBR322
   6233..32      -  CDS            lacZα (fragment) (across the origin): LacZα fragment of β-galactosidase; lacZ fragment
