[The description below was written by a language model from this plasmid's Addgene catalogue record and pLannotate feature annotations shown in this document.]
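Description:
pMIHP-16170 AU1.FLAG.V5 is a 6,350 nt gammaretroviral transfer plasmid deposited as an empty backbone, one member of a "Flow Code" set whose epitope-barcode design derives from earlier pro-code vectors. In bacteria it replicates from a high-copy ColE1/pUC-type origin and is selected with ampicillin through the bla gene and its promoter. A recombination-deficient "stable" strain is the listed host, as is common for plasmids carrying repeated LTRs. The short fragments annotated as TcR, rop, bom, lacI, lacZα and env appear to be non-functional remnants of the plasmid's cloning history.

The viral cassette is flanked by murine embryonic stem cell virus 5' and 3' LTRs. The 5' LTR drives transcription of the genomic RNA, and the adjacent MESV Ψ signal, extended by a truncated MMLV gag lacking its start codon, directs packaging of that RNA into particles when gag-pol and env are supplied in trans. Downstream, an EMCV IRES precedes a mouse histone H2B (H2bc3) coding sequence, followed by a region where a FLAG motif is detected. The catalogue lists AU1, FLAG and V5 tags; only FLAG was picked up by the automated annotation, though the arrangement is consistent with H2B carrying the three epitopes as a fusion. Such a chromatin-bound protein would serve as a nuclear barcode that is read by antibody staining and flow cytometry.

The space between gag and the IRES is presumably where a gene of interest would be inserted, so that it and the barcode are expressed from one bicistronic transcript. However, the record does not describe the cloning site beyond a pUC MCS fragment near the 3' LTR. The depositor's note says only that the plasmid is to be used with mRNAs, without further explanation. The associated publication concerns tissue-resident regulatory T cells.
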