Addgene plasmid #241480: pMIHP-16170 AU1.FLAG.V5
Purpose: (Empty Backbone) AU1.FLAG.V5 Flow Code Plasmid This plasmid is to be used with mRNAs.
Depositing lab: Adrian Liston. Depositing organization: Babraham Institute. Publication: The tissue-resident regulatory T cell pool is shaped by transient multi-tissue migration and a conserved residency program. Burton OT, Bricard O, Tareen S, Gergelits V, Andrews S, Biggins L, Roca CP, Whyte C, Junius S, Brajic A, Pasciuto E, Ali M, Lemaitre P, Schlenner SM, Ishigame H, Brown BD, Dooley J, Liston A. Immunity. 2024 Jul 9;57(7):1586-1602.e10. doi: 10.1016/j.immuni.2024.05.023. Epub 2024 Jun 18. PubMed 38897202.
Backbone
  Vector backbone: Retroviral plasmid
  Vector type: Retroviral
  Tag / fusion protein: AU1; FLAG; V5
Growth in bacteria
  Bacterial resistance: Ampicillin, 100 μg/mL
  Growth temperature: 30°C
  Growth strain: NEB Stable
  Copy number: Unknown
Gene/Insert
  Gene/Insert name: None
Resource information
  A portion of this plasmid was derived from a plasmid made by: The plasmids were generated using pro-code vectors received from Dr Brian Brown at Mount Sinai and we have their permission via email for these to be deposited.
Terms and licenses: Academic/Nonprofit Terms; Industry Terms: Not Available to Industry
Depositor comments: Any stbl competent cell strain can be used for growing this plasmid.
How to cite: pMIHP-16170 AU1.FLAG.V5 was a gift from Adrian Liston (Addgene plasmid # 241480 ; http://n2t.net/addgene:241480 ; RRID:Addgene_241480)
